>Addgene plasmid #198622 | pBad-HaloGFP-163-166 | addgene full sequence | sequence record 389867 | Addgene NGS Result
GCCATACTTTTCATACTCCCGCCATTCAGAGAAGAAACCAATTGTCCATATTGCATCAGACATTGCCGTC
ACTGCGTCTTTTACTGGCTCTTCTCGCTAACCAAACCGGTAACCCCGCTTATTAAAAGCATTCTGTAACA
AAGCGGGACCAAAGCCATGACAAAAACGCGTAACAAAAGTGTCTATAATCACGGCAGAAAAGTCCACATT
GATTATTTGCACGGCGTCACACTTTGCTATGCCATAGCATTTTTATCCATAAGATTAGCGGATCCTACCT
GACGCTTTTTATCGCAACTCTCTACTGTTTCTCCATACCCGTTTTTTGGGCTAACAGGAGGAATTAACCA
TGGGGGGTTCTCATCATCATCATCATCATGGTATGGCTAGCATGACTGGTGGACAGCAAATGGGTCGGGA
TCTGTACGACGATGACGATAAGGATCCGAGCTCGAGAATGGCAGAAATCGGTACTGGCTTTCCATTCGAC
CCCCATTATGTGGAAGTCCTGGGCGAGCGCATGCACTACGTCGATGTTGGTCCGCGCGATGGCACCCCTG
TGCTGTTCCTGCACGGTAACCCGACCTCCTCCTACGTGTGGCGCAACATCATCCCGCATGTTGCACCGAC
CCATCGCTGCATTGCTCCAGACCTGATCGGTATGGGCAAATCCGACAAACCAGACCTGGGTTATTTCTTC
GACGACCACGTCCGCTTCATGGATGCCTTCATCGAAGCCCTGGGTCTGGAAGAGGTCGTCCTGGTCATTC
ACGACTGGGGCTCCGCTCTGGGTTTCCACTGGGCCAAGCGCAATCCAGAGCGCGTCAAAGGTATTGCATT
TATGGAGTTCATCCGCCCTATCCCGACCTGGGACGAATGGCCAGAATTTGCCCGCGAGACCTTCCAGGCC
TTCCGCACCACCGACGTCGGCCGCAAGCTGATCGGTGAAAACGTCTATATCAAGGCCGACAAGCAGAAGA
ACGGCATCAAGGCGAACTTCAAGATCCGCCACAACATCGAGGACGGCGGCGTGCAGCTCGCCTACCACTA
CCAGCAGAACACCCCCATCGGCGACGGCCCCGTGCTGCTGCCCGACAACCACTACCTGAGCGTCCAGTCC
AAACTTTCGAAAGACCCCAACGAGAAGCGCGATCACATGGTCCTGCTGGAGTTCGTGACCGCCGCCGGGA
TCACTCTCGGCATGGACGAGCTGTACAAGGGCGGTACCGGAGGGAGCATGGTGAGCAAGGGCGAGGAGCT
GTTCACCGGGGTGGTGCCCATCCTGGTCGAGCTGGACGGCGACGTAAACGGCCACAAGTTCAGCGTGTCC
GGCGAGGGTGAGGGCGATGCCACCTACGGCAAGCTGACCCTGAAGTTCATCTGCACCACCGGCAAGCTGC
CCGTGCCCTGGCCCACCCTCGTGACCACCCTGACCTACGGCGTGCAGTGCTTCAGCCGCTACCCCGACCA
CATGAAGCAGCACGACTTCTTCAAGTCCGCCATGCCCGAAGGCTACATCCAGGAGCGCACCATCTTCTTC
AAGGACGACGGCAACTACAAGACCCGCGCCGAGGTGAAGTTCGAGGGCGACACCCTGGTGAACCGCATCG
AGCTGAAGGGCATCGACTTCAAGGAGGACGGCAACATCCTGGGGCATAAGCTGGAGTACAACCTTGGCGT
TTTTATCGAGGGTACGCTGCCGATGGGTGTCGTCCGCCCGCTGACTGAAGTCGAGATGGACCATTACCGC
GAGCCGTTCCTGAATCCTGTTGACCGCGAGCCACTGTGGCGCTTCCCAAACGAGCTGCCAATCGCCGGTG
AGCCAGCGAACATCGTCGCGCTGGTCGAAGAATACATGGACTGGCTGCACCAGTCCCCTGTCCCGAAGCT
GCTGTTCTGGGGCACCCCAGGCGTTCTGATCCCACCGGCCGAAGCCGCTCGCCTGGCCAAAAGCCTGCCT
AACTGCAAGGCTGTGGACATCGGCCCGGGTCTGAATCTGCTGCAAGAAGACAACCCGGACCTGATCGGCA
GCGAGATCGCGCGCTGGCTGTCGACGCTCGAGATTTCCGGCTGAAAGCTTGGCTGTTTTGGCGGATGAGA
GAAGATTTTCAGCCTGATACAGATTAAATCAGAACGCAGAAGCGGTCTGATAAAACAGAATTTGCCTGGC
GGCAGTAGCGCGGTGGTCCCACCTGACCCCATGCCGAACTCAGAAGTGAAACGCCGTAGCGCCGATGGTA
GTGTGGGGTCTCCCCATGCGAGAGTAGGGAACTGCCAGGCATCAAATAAAACGAAAGGCTCAGTCGAAAG
ACTGGGCCTTTCGTTTTATCTGTTGTTTGTCGGTGAACGCTCTCCTGAGTAGGACAAATCCGCCGGGAGC
GGATTTGAACGTTGCGAAGCAACGGCCCGGAGGGTGGCGGGCAGGACGCCCGCCATAAACTGCCAGGCAT
CAAATTAAGCAGAAGGCCATCCTGACGGATGGCCTTTTTGCGTTTCTACAAACTCTTTTGTTTATTTTTC
TAAATACATTCAAATATGTATCCGCTCATGAGACAATAACCCTGATAAATGCTTCAATAATATTGAAAAA
GGAAGAGTATGAGTATTCAACATTTCCGTGTCGCCCTTATTCCCTTTTTTGCGGCATTTTGCCTTCCTGT
TTTTGCTCACCCAGAAACGCTGGTGAAAGTAAAAGATGCTGAAGATCAGTTGGGTGCACGAGTGGGTTAC
ATCGAACTGGATCTCAACAGCGGTAAGATCCTTGAGAGTTTTCGCCCCGAAGAACGTTTTCCAATGATGA
GCACTTTTAAAGTTCTGCTATGTGGCGCGGTATTATCCCGTGTTGACGCCGGGCAAGAGCAACTCGGTCG
CCGCATACACTATTCTCAGAATGACTTGGTTGAGTACTCACCAGTCACAGAAAAGCATCTTACGGATGGC
ATGACAGTAAGAGAATTATGCAGTGCTGCCATAACCATGAGTGATAACACTGCGGCCAACTTACTTCTGA
CAACGATCGGAGGACCGAAGGAGCTAACCGCTTTTTTGCACAACATGGGGGATCATGTAACTCGCCTTGA
TCGTTGGGAACCGGAGCTGAATGAAGCCATACCAAACGACGAGCGTGACACCACGATGCCTGTAGCAATG
GCAACAACGTTGCGCAAACTATTAACTGGCGAACTACTTACTCTAGCTTCCCGGCAACAATTAATAGACT
GGATGGAGGCGGATAAAGTTGCAGGACCACTTCTGCGCTCGGCCCTTCCGGCTGGCTGGTTTATTGCTGA
TAAATCTGGAGCCGGTGAGCGTGGGTCTCGCGGTATCATTGCAGCACTGGGGCCAGATGGTAAGCCCTCC
CGTATCGTAGTTATCTACACGACGGGGAGTCAGGCAACTATGGATGAACGAAATAGACAGATCGCTGAGA
TAGGTGCCTCACTGATTAAGCATTGGTAACTGTCAGACCAAGTTTACTCATATATACTTTAGATTGATTT
AAAACTTCATTTTTAATTTAAAAGGATCTAGGTGAAGATCCTTTTTGATAATCTCATGACCAAAATCCCT
TAACGTGAGTTTTCGTTCCACTGAGCGTCAGACCCCGTAGAAAAGATCAAAGGATCTTCTTGAGATCCTT
TTTTTCTGCGCGTAATCTGCTGCTTGCAAACAAAACAACCACCGCTACCAGCGGTGGTTTGTTTGCCGGA
TCAAGAGCTACCAACTCTTTTTCCGAAGGTAACTGGCTTCAGCAGAGCGCAGATACCAAATACTGTCCTT
CTAGTGTAGCCGTAGTTAGGCCACCACTTCAAGAACTCTGTAGCACCGCCTACATACCTCGCTCTGCTAA
TCCTGTTACCAGTGGCTGCTGCCAGTGGCGATAAGTCGTGTCTTACCGGGTTGGACTCAAGACGATAGTT
ACCGGATAAGGCGCAGCGGTCGGGCTGAACGGGGGGTTCGTGCACACAGCCCAGCTTGGAGCGAACGACC
TACACCGAACTGAGATACCTACAGCGTGAGCTATGAGAAAGCGCCACGCTTCCCGAAGGGAGAAAGGCGG
ACAGGTATCCGGTAAGCGGCAGGGTCGGAACAGGAGAGCGCACGAGGGAGCTTCCAGGGGGAAACGCCTG
GTATCTTTATAGTCCTGTCGGGTTTCGCCACCTCTGACTTGAGCGTCGATTTTTGTGATGCTCGTCAGGG
GGGCGGAGCCTATGGAAAAACGCCAGCAACGCGGCCTTTTTACGGTTCCTGGCCTTTTGCTGGCCTTTTG
CTCACATGTTCTTTCCTGCGTTATCCCCTGATTCTGTGGATAACCGTATTACCGCCTTTGAGTGAGCTGA
TACCGCTCGCCGCAGCCGAACGACCGAGCGCAGCGAGTCAGTGAGCGAGGAAGCGGAAGAGCGCCTGATG
CGGTATTTTCTCCTTACGCATCTGTGCGGTATTTCACACCGCATATGGTGCACTCTCAGTACAATCTGCT
CTGATGCCGCATAGTTAAGCCAGTATACACTCCGCTATCGCTACGTGACTGGGTCATGGCTGCGCCCCGA
CACCCGCCAACACCCGCTGACGCGCCCTGACGGGCTTGTCTGCTCCCGGCATCCGCTTACAGACAAGCTG
TGACCGTCTCCGGGAGCTGCATGTGTCAGAGGTTTTCACCGTCATCACCGAAACGCGCGAGGCAGCAGAT
CAATTCGCGCGCGAAGGCGAAGCGGCATGCATAATGTGCCTGTCAAATGGACGAAGCAGGGATTCTGCAA
ACCCTATGCTACTCCGTCAAGCCGTCAATTGTCTGATTCGTTACCAATTATGACAACTTGACGGCTACAT
CATTCACTTTTTCTTCACAACCGGCACGGAACTCGCTCGGGCTGGCCCCGGTGCATTTTTTAAATACCCG
CGAGAAATAGAGTTGATCGTCAAAACCAACATTGCGACCGACGGTGGCGATAGGCATCCGGGTGGTGCTC
AAAAGCAGCTTCGCCTGGCTGATACGTTGGTCCTCGCGCCAGCTTAAGACGCTAATCCCTAACTGCTGGC
GGAAAAGATGTGACAGACGCGACGGCGACAAGCAAACATGCTGTGCGACGCTGGCGATATCAAAATTGCT
GTCTGCCAGGTGATCGCTGATGTACTGACAAGCCTCGCGTACCCGATTATCCATCGGTGGATGGAGCGAC
TCGTTAATCGCTTCCATGCGCCGCAGTAACAATTGCTCAAGCAGATTTATCGCCAGCAGCTCCGAATAGC
GCCCTTCCCCTTGCCCGGCGTTAATGATTTGCCCAAACAGGTCGCTGAAATGCGGCTGGTGCGCTTCATC
CGGGCGAAAGAACCCCGTATTGGCAAATATTGACGGCCAGTTAAGCCATTCATGCCAGTAGGCGCGCGGA
CGAAAGTAAACCCACTGGTGATACCATTCGCGAGCCTCCGGATGACGACCGTAGTGATGAATCTCTCCTG
GCGGGAACAGCAAAATATCACCCGGTCGGCAAACAAATTCTCGTCCCTGATTTTTCACCACCCCCTGACC
GCGAATGGTGAGATTGAGAATATAACCTTTCATTCCCAGCGGTCGGTCGATAAAAAAATCGAGATAACCG
TTGGCCTCAATCGGCGTTAAACCCGCCACCAGATGGGCATTAAACGAGTATCCCGGCAGCAGGGGATCAT
TTTGCGCTTCA
Features (pLannotate 1.2.2; 16 found; start..end, strand, type, name):
     32..316     +  promoter       araBAD promoter: araBAD; promoter of the L-arabinose operon of E. coli; the araC regulatory gene is transcribed in the opposite direction (Guzman et al., 1995)
    362..382     +  CDS            capTEV™ (fragment): composite tag for in vivo biotinylation, TEV protease cleavage, and 6xHis tagging
    383..415     +  CDS            T7 tag (gene 10 leader): leader peptide from bacteriophage T7 gene 10 promotes efficient translation in E. coli
    419..442     +  CDS            Xpress™ tag: Xpress™ epitope tag, including an enterokinase recognition and cleavage site
    458..943     +  CDS            HaloTag® (fragment): modified bacterial dehalogenase that forms covalent bonds with chloroalkane derivatives
    947..1672    +  CDS            cEGFP: cEGFP is a basic (constitutively fluorescent) green fluorescent protein published in 2008, derived from Aequorea victoria.
   1678..2071    +  CDS            HaloTag® (fragment): modified bacterial dehalogenase that forms covalent bonds with chloroalkane derivatives
   2164..2279    +  ncRNA          5S rRNA: Accession: RF00001 - 5S ribosomal RNA
   2283..2369    +  terminator     rrnB T1 terminator: Escherichia coli rrnB; transcription terminator T1 from the E. coli rrnB gene
   2461..2488    +  terminator     rrnB T2 terminator: transcription terminator T2 from the E. coli rrnB gene
   2507..2598    +  promoter       AmpR promoter: bla
   2599..3459    +  CDS            AmpR: β-lactamase; bla; confers resistance to ampicillin, carbenicillin, and related antibiotics
   3630..4218    +  rep_origin     ori: high-copy-number ColE1/pMB1/pBR322/pUC origin of replication
   4404..4544    -  misc_feature   bom: basis of mobility region from pBR322
   4646..4686    -  CDS            rop (fragment): Rop protein, which maintains plasmids at low copy number; rop
   4808..5       -  CDS            araC (across the origin): L-arabinose regulatory protein; araC
