[The description below was written by a language model from this plasmid's Addgene catalogue record and pLannotate feature annotations shown in this document.]
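Description:
pBad-HaloGFP-163-166 is a bacterial expression plasmid built on the Invitrogen pBAD backbone and encodes a synthetic, green fluorescent Ca2+ indicator protein. The sequenced plasmid is 5,681 nt. It is maintained in E. coli through a high-copy ColE1/pMB1-type origin and selected with ampicillin via the β-lactamase gene under its own promoter. A pBR322-derived bom region and a short remnant of rop are also present in the backbone.

Expression is driven by the araBAD promoter, with the divergently transcribed araC regulator carried on the same plasmid, so transcription is induced by L-arabinose and otherwise kept low. The open reading frame begins with the standard pBAD leader: a His-tag-containing segment (annotated as a fragment of a composite tag), the T7 gene 10 leader that aids translation, and the Xpress epitope with its enterokinase cleavage site. The roughly 1.6 kb insert follows. It has an N-terminal portion of HaloTag, then an EGFP-type green fluorescent protein (annotated as cEGFP), then the remaining HaloTag portion, so the fluorescent protein is inserted within the self-labelling dehalogenase. The "163-166" in the name probably identifies this variant's insertion or linker position, but the record does not define it. The rrnB T1 and T2 terminators end the transcript.

The associated publication title describes chemigenetic indicators that combine synthetic chelators with green fluorescent protein. HaloTag covalently captures chloroalkane ligands, so the protein presumably becomes Ca2+-responsive once labelled with a chelator-bearing ligand, although the record does not name that ligand. The construct is suited to arabinose-induced production, and probably His-tag purification, of the indicator protein in E. coli for in vitro characterisation.
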