Addgene plasmid #198622: pBad-HaloGFP-163-166
Purpose: Green fluorescent Ca2+ ion indicator for bacterial expression.
Depositing lab: Robert Campbell. Depositing organization: The University of Tokyo. Publication: Chemigenetic indicators based on synthetic chelators and green fluorescent protein. Zhu W, Takeuchi S, Imai S, Terada T, Ueda T, Nasu Y, Terai T, Campbell RE. Nat Chem Biol. 2023 Jan;19(1):38-44. doi: 10.1038/s41589-022-01134-z. Epub 2022 Sep 22. PubMed 36138142.
Backbone
  Vector backbone: PBad
  Backbone manufacturer: Invitrogen
  Backbone size w/o insert (bp): 4000
  Vector type: Bacterial Expression
Growth in bacteria
  Bacterial resistance: Ampicillin, 100 μg/mL
  Growth temperature: 37°C
  Growth strain: DH5alpha
  Copy number: High Copy
Gene/Insert
  Gene/Insert name: HaloGFP-163-166
  Species: Synthetic
  Insert size (bp): 1614
  Promoter: araBAD promoter
  Cloning method: Gibson Cloning
  Sequencing primers: 5′ pBAD forward; 3′ pBAD Reverse
Terms and licenses: Academic/Nonprofit Terms; Industry Terms: Not Available to Industry
How to cite: pBad-HaloGFP-163-166 was a gift from Robert Campbell (Addgene plasmid # 198622 ; http://n2t.net/addgene:198622 ; RRID:Addgene_198622)
